Addgene plasmid #233857: pWN076
Purpose: MoClo-YTK; ConLS/R1 cassette; Auxin systems; pRNR2-AmtR-NES-TIR1-U1-tADH1
Depositing lab: Jeff Hasty. Depositing organization: University of California, San Diego (UCSD). Publication: A Standardized Set of MoClo-Compatible Inducible Promoter Systems for Tunable Gene Expression in Yeast. O'Laughlin R, Tran Q, Lezia A, Ngamkanjanarat W, Emmanuele P, Hao N, Hasty J. ACS Synth Biol. 2024 Jan 19;13(1):85-102. doi: 10.1021/acssynbio.3c00184. Epub 2023 Dec 11. PubMed 38079574.
Backbone
  Vector backbone: pYTK095
  Vector type: Yeast Expression
Growth in bacteria
  Bacterial resistance: Ampicillin, 100 μg/mL
  Growth temperature: 37°C
  Growth strain: DH5alpha
  Copy number: High Copy
Gene/Insert
  Gene/Insert name: pRNR2-AmtR-NES-TIR1-U1-tADH1
  Species: S. cerevisiae (budding yeast)
  Cloning method: Golden Gate
Terms and licenses: Academic/Nonprofit Terms; Industry Terms: Not Available to Industry
How to cite: pWN076 was a gift from Jeff Hasty (Addgene plasmid # 233857 ; http://n2t.net/addgene:233857 ; RRID:Addgene_233857)
