[The description below was written by a language model from this plasmid's Addgene catalogue record and pLannotate feature annotations shown in this document.]
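Description:
pWN076 is a MoClo Yeast Toolkit (YTK) cassette-level plasmid built by Golden Gate assembly in the pYTK095 backbone. It carries a single yeast transcription unit flanked by the ConLS and ConR1 assembly connectors, so it can serve as the first unit in a later multigene assembly. The annotated backbone is purely bacterial: a high-copy ColE1/pUC-type origin, and the β-lactamase gene with its own promoter for ampicillin selection in E. coli. The feature table shows no yeast origin of replication or yeast selection marker. This fits an intermediate assembly vector rather than a plasmid maintained directly in yeast, although the record lists the vector type as yeast expression.

The payload is described as pRNR2-AmtR-NES-TIR1-U1-tADH1. The S. cerevisiae RNR2 promoter drives a fusion that, going by its name, combines the bacterial repressor AmtR, a nuclear export signal and a TIR1-type auxin receptor F-box protein, and the unit ends with the ADH1 terminator. The automated annotation labels the large coding region as Arabidopsis AFB2, a TIR1-family auxin receptor that acts in SCF E3 ubiquitin ligase complexes. This probably reflects homology, but the record does not resolve the exact origin of the F-box sequence. AmtR and the NES are not annotated separately, and the meaning of "U1" is not explained. The reverse-strand hit to a predicted yeast protein upstream of the fusion most likely lies within the RNR2 promoter region.

The plasmid belongs to the auxin systems group of a standardized set of MoClo-compatible inducible promoter systems for tunable gene expression in budding yeast. How the fusion produces auxin-responsive regulation is not stated in the record.
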