Features (pLannotate 1.2.2; 6 found; start..end, strand, type, name):
    103..963     -  CDS            AmpR: β-lactamase; bla; confers resistance to ampicillin, carbenicillin, and related antibiotics
    964..1068    -  promoter       AmpR promoter: bla
   1171..1759    +  rep_origin     ori: high-copy-number ColE1/pMB1/pBR322/pUC origin of replication
   2197..2610    -  CDS            YJC7_YEAST: Protein predicted: Swiss-Prot protein existence level 4. From Saccharomyces cerevisiae (strain ATCC 204508 / S288c) (Baker's yeast).
   3509..5227    +  CDS            AFB2: AFB2_ARATH - Also known as LRF2. Experimental evidence at protein level: Swiss-Prot protein existence level 1. Component of SCF(ASK-cullin-F-box) E3 ubiquitin ligase complexes, which may mediate the ubiquitination and subsequent proteasomal degradation of target proteins. Confers sensitivity to the virulent bacterial pathogen P.syringae (By similarity). Auxin receptor that mediates Aux/IAA proteins proteasomal degradation and auxin- regulated transcription. Involved in embryogenesis regulation by auxin. From Arabidopsis thaliana (Mouse-ear cress).
   5243..5430    +  terminator     ADH1 terminator: S. cerevisiae ADH1; transcription terminator for the S. cerevisiae alcohol dehydrogenase 1 (ADH1) gene
>Addgene plasmid #233857 | pWN076 | addgene full sequence | sequence record 469369 | Addgene NGS Result
GCGGCCGCGATTATCAAAAAGGATCTTCACCTAGATCCTTTTAAATTAAAAATGAAGTTTTAAATCAATC
TAAAGTATATATGAGTAAACTTGGTCTGACAGTTACCAATGCTTAATCAGTGAGGCACCTATCTCAGCGA
TCTGTCTATTTCGTTCATCCATAGTTGCCTGACTCCCCGTCGTGTAGATAACTACGATACGGGAGGGCTT
ACCATCTGGCCCCAGTGCTGCAATGATACCGCGGGACCCACGCTCACCGGCTCCAGATTTATCAGCAATA
AACCAGCCAGCCGGAAGGGCCGAGCGCAGAAGTGGTCCTGCAACTTTATCCGCCTCCATCCAGTCTATTA
ATTGTTGCCGGGAAGCTAGAGTAAGTAGTTCGCCAGTTAATAGTTTGCGCAACGTTGTTGCCATTGCTAC
AGGCATCGTGGTGTCACGCTCGTCGTTTGGTATGGCTTCATTCAGCTCCGGTTCCCAACGATCAAGGCGA
GTTACATGATCCCCCATGTTGTGCAAAAAAGCGGTTAGCTCCTTCGGTCCTCCGATCGTTGTCAGAAGTA
AGTTGGCCGCAGTGTTATCACTCATGGTTATGGCAGCACTGCATAATTCTCTTACTGTCATGCCATCCGT
AAGATGCTTTTCTGTGACTGGTGAGTACTCAACCAAGTCATTCTGAGAATAGTGTATGCGGCGACCGAGT
TGCTCTTGCCCGGCGTCAATACGGGATAATACCGCGCCACATAGCAGAACTTTAAAAGTGCTCATCATTG
GAAAACGTTCTTCGGGGCGAAAACTCTCAAGGATCTTACCGCTGTTGAGATCCAGTTCGATGTAACCCAC
TCGTGCACCCAACTGATCTTCAGCATCTTTTACTTTCACCAGCGTTTCTGGGTGAGCAAAAACAGGAAGG
CAAAATGCCGCAAAAAAGGGAATAAGGGCGACACGGAAATGTTGAATACTCATACTCTTCCTTTTTCAAT
ATTATTGAAGCATTTATCAGGGTTATTGTCTCATGAGCGGATACATATTTGAATGTATTTAGAAAAATAA
ACAAATAGGGGTTCCGCGCACATTTCCCCGAAAAGTGCCACCTGTCATGACCAAAATCCCTTAACGTGAG
TTTTCGTTCCACTGAGCGTCAGACCCCGTAGAAAAGATCAAAGGATCTTCTTGAGATCCTTTTTTTCTGC
GCGTAATCTGCTGCTTGCAAACAAAAAAACCACCGCTACCAGCGGTGGTTTGTTTGCCGGATCAAGAGCT
ACCAACTCTTTTTCCGAAGGTAACTGGCTTCAGCAGAGCGCAGATACCAAATACTGTTCTTCTAGTGTAG
CCGTAGTTAGGCCACCACTTCAAGAACTCTGTAGCACCGCCTACATACCTCGCTCTGCTAATCCTGTTAC
CAGTGGCTGCTGCCAGTGGCGATAAGTCGTGTCTTACCGGGTTGGACTCAAGACGATAGTTACCGGATAA
GGCGCAGCGGTCGGGCTGAACGGGGGGTTCGTGCACACAGCCCAGCTTGGAGCGAACGACCTACACCGAA
CTGAGATACCTACAGCGTGAGCTATGAGAAAGCGCCACGCTTCCCGAAGGGAGAAAGGCGGACAGGTATC
CGGTAAGCGGCAGGGTCGGAACAGGAGAGCGCACGAGGGAGCTTCCAGGGGGAAACGCCTGGTATCTTTA
TAGTCCTGTCGGGTTTCGCCACCTCTGACTTGAGCGTCGATTTTTGTGATGCTCGTCAGGGGGGCGGAGC
CTATGGAAAAACGCCAGCAACGCGGCCTTTTTACGGTTCCTGGCCTTTTGCTGGCCTTTTGCTCACATGT
TCTTTCCTGCGTTATCCCCTGATTCTGTGGATAACCGTGCGGCCGCCCCTGAATTCGCATCTAGATGGTA
GAGCCACAAACAGCCGGTACAAGCAACGATCTCCAGGACCATCTGAATCATGCGCGGATGACACGAACTC
ACGACGGCGATCACAGACATTAACCCACAGTACAGACACTGCGACAACGTGGCAATTCGTCGCAATACCG
TCTCACTGAACTGGCCGATAATTGCAGACGAACGAGTCGAACAAGAAGCAGGCAAAGTTTAGAGCACTGC
CCCTCCGCACTCAAAAAAGAAAAAACTAGGAGGAAAATAAAATTCTCAACCACACAAACACATAAACACA
TACAAATACAAATACAAGCTTATTTACTTGACATCGCGCGATCTTCCACTATTCAGCGCCGTCCGCCCTC
TCTCGTGTTTTTTGTTTACGCGACAACTATGCGAAATCCGGAGCAACGGGCAACCGTTTGGGGAAAGACC
ACACCCACGCGCGATCGCCATGGCAACGAGGTCGCACACGCCCCACACCCAGACCTCCCTGCGAGCGGGC
ATGGGTACAATGTCCCCGTTGCCACAGACACCACTTCGTAGCACAGCGCAGAGCGTAGCGTGTTGTTGCT
GCTGACAAAAGAAAATTTTTCTTAGCAAAGCAAAGGAGGGGAAGCACGGGCAGATAGCACCGTACCATAC
CCTTGGAAACTCGAAATGAACGAAGCAGGAAATGAGAGAATGAGAGTTTTGTAGGTATATATAGCGGTAG
TGTTTGCGCGTTACCATCATCTTCTGGATCTATCTATTGTTCTTTTCCTCATCACTTTCCCCTTTTTCGC
TCTTCTTCTTGTCTTTTATTTCTTTCTTTTTTTTAATTGTTCCCTCGATTGGCTATCTACCAAAGAATCC
AAACTTAATACACGTATTTATTTGTCCAATTACCAGATCTATGGCTGGTGCTGTGGGAAGGCCAAGGAGG
TCCGCCCCCAGGAGAGCGGGGAAAAATCCTCGTGAAGAGATACTGGACGCATCTGCTGAGCTTTTTACGC
GTCAAGGCTTTGCTACTACTTCAACTCACCAGATAGCAGATGCGGTCGGCATTAGACAGGCTTCTCTATA
TTATCATTTTCCGTCAAAAACGGAGATTTTCCTTACACTACTTAAGTCTACAGTTGAGCCTTCAACTGTC
TTGGCAGAGGATCTATCCACCCTTGACGCCGGTCCCGAGATGAGATTGTGGGCTATCGTAGCGAGTGAGG
TGCGTTTATTGCTATCTACAAAATGGAATGTAGGAAGGCTATACCAATTGCCTATCGTGGGCTCAGAGGA
GTTCGCTGAATACCATTCCCAGAGGGAGGCGCTTACAAATGTCTTTCGTGATCTTGCTACAGAAATTGTA
GGAGATGACCCCAGAGCGGAGCTGCCCTTCCACATAACTATGAGCGTGATAGAGATGCGTAGGAACGATG
GAAAGATTCCAAGTCCATTAAGTGCAGATAGTCTTCCAGAAACCGCAATCATGTTGGCTGACGCCAGCTT
GGCCGTCCTGGGAGCACCCCTACCGGCCGATAGGGTTGAAAAGACGCTTGAATTGATTAAACAGGCAGAC
GCAAAGGCAAGCGGAAGCGGACTGCCTCCGTTAGAAAGACTAACGCTGGGTTCTTCTGGAGGAGGATCTA
CGCGTACATATTTCCCGGAAAAGGTAGTAAAGCATATATTGTCTTTTTTACCCGCTCAAAGGGATCGTAA
TACGGTTTCACTGGTATGCAAAGTTTGGTATGAGATTGAGCGTCTTTCTAGGAGGGGAGTGTTTGTGGGC
AATTGTTATGCGGTCCGTGCCGGCCGTGTGGCAGCAAGGTTTCCAAATGTAAGGGCCCTGACGGTGAAAG
GAAAACCGCATTTTGCTGACTTTAACCTGGTCCCACCGGATTGGGGGGGTTACGCGGGTCCTTGGATAGA
AGCCGCTGCTCGTGGATGCCACGGGCTAGAAGAACTAAGGATGAAAAGGATGGTAGTATCCGATGAATCA
TTGGAGCTACTAGCTAGAAGCTTCCCGCGTTTCAGGGCGTTGGTCCTTATTTCTTGTGAGGGCTTCTCAA
CAGATGGATTAGCTGCCGTGGCTAGCCATTGCAAACTTCTGAGAGAGCTTGACTTACAAGAGAACGAAGT
AGAAGACCGTGGCCCTCGTTGGCTTTCTTGCTTTCCAGACAGCTGCACTAGCCTGGTATCTTTGAACTTT
GCGTGCATTAAGGGTGAAGTCAACGCCGGGAGCCTTGAACGTTTGGTATCAAGATCTCCGAATCTGAGAA
GCCTGCGTTTAAACCGTTCTGTCTCAGTAGATACGCTGGCTAAAATATTACTTAGAACACCAAACTTGGA
GGATCTGGGAACCGGCAACTTGACAGACGACTTTCAGACAGAAAGCTACTTCAAGCTAACTTCTGCGTTG
GAAAAATGTAAGATGTTGAGGAGCCTGAGTGGTTTTTGGGACGCCAGTCCTGTATGCCTGTCATTCATTT
ATCCTCTGTGTGCGCAGCTAACGGGACTAAACCTGTCATACGCTCCGACTCTAGACGCCTCTGATCTGAC
TAAAATGATCTCTCGTTGTGTGAAGCTTCAACGTCTATGGGTACTTGATTGTATCAGTGACAAAGGGTTA
CAAGTCGTAGCCTCCAGTTGTAAAGACTTACAGGAACTTAGGGTCTTTCCTAGTGACTTTTATGTAGCCG
GATACAGCGCAGTTACTGAGGAAGGTTTAGTGGCGGTGAGCCTAGGATGCCCCAAATTGAATAGTCTACT
GTACTTCTGCCATCAAATGACCAATGCAGCCTTAGTTACCGTCGCTAAGAATTGTCCTAACTTCACCCGT
TTTCGTTTATGCATATTGGAGCCTGGCAAACCAGACGTTGTCACTTCACAGCCCCTTGACGAAGGCTTTG
GGGCCATAGTTCGTGAATGTAAGGGGTTGCAAAGGCTAAGTATTTCAGGGCTTTTAACCGATAAAGTGTT
CATGTATATCGGAAAATATGCTAAGCAGCTTGAAATGCTGAGCATCGCTTTTGCAGGTGACAGCGATAAA
GGCATGATGCACGTAATGAATGGGTGTAAGAACCTGAGGAAACTGGAGATCCGTGACAGCCCGTTTGGGG
ATGCTGCGTTGTTAGGGAATTTTGCTAGGTACGAAACGATGAGGTCCCTGTGGATGAGCAGTTGTAATGT
CACCCTAAAGGGATGCCAAGTTCTAGCTAGCAAAATGCCGATGCTTAATGTTGAAGTAATAAACGAAAGA
GATGGTTCAAACGAAATGGAAGAAAATCACGGAGATCTTCCGAAGGTAGAGAAATTATACGTGTACCGTA
CCACTGCGGGCGCGAGGGACGACGCGCCTAATTTTGTTAAAATACTAGGATCCTAACTCGAGGCGAATTT
CTTATGATTTATGATTTTTATTATTAAATAAGTTATAAAAAAAATAAGTGTATACAAATTTTAAAGTGAC
TCTTAGGTTTTAAAACGAAAATTCTTATTCTTGAGTAACTCTTTCCTGTAGGTCAGGTTGCTTTCTCAGG
TATAGCATGAGGTCGCTCTTATTGACCACACCTCTACCGGCATGCCGAGCAAATGCCTGCAAATCGCTCC
CCATTTCGCTGCCAATGAGACGACGGGGTCATCACGGCTCATCATGCGCCAAACAAATGTGTGCAATACA
CGCTCGGATGACTGCATGATGACCGCACTGACTGGGGACAGCAGATCCACCTAAGCCTGTGAGAGAAGCA
GACACCCGACAGATCAAGGCAGTTAACTAGTGCACTGCAGTACA
